Addgene plasmid #238867: BCL2-NanoLuc Fusion Vector
Depositing lab: Promega Corporation.
Backbone
  Vector backbone: pFC32K-low Nluc CMV-Hygro Flexi(R) Vector
  Vector type: Mammalian Expression
Growth in bacteria
  Bacterial resistance: Kanamycin, 50 μg/mL
  Growth temperature: 37°C
  Growth strain: DH5alpha
  Copy number: Low Copy
Gene/Insert
  Gene/Insert name: BCL2
  Species: H. sapiens (human)
  Entrez Gene: BCL2 (a.k.a. Bcl-2, PPP1R50)
  Promoter: CMV
  Tag / fusion protein: NanoLuc (R) (C terminal on backbone)
  Cloning method: Other
How to cite: BCL2-NanoLuc Fusion Vector was a gift from Promega Corporation (Addgene plasmid # 238867 ; http://n2t.net/addgene:238867 ; RRID:Addgene_238867)
