[The description below was written by a language model from this plasmid's Addgene catalogue record and pLannotate feature annotations shown in this document.]
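Description:
BCL2-NanoLuc Fusion Vector is a mammalian expression plasmid of about 5.3 kb built on a Promega Flexi-series backbone (pFC32K-low Nluc CMV-Hygro). It encodes human BCL2, the anti-apoptotic regulator of mitochondrial membrane permeability, fused at its C terminus to the codon-optimized NanoLuc luciferase supplied by the backbone. Transcription is driven by the human cytomegalovirus immediate-early enhancer and promoter. A chimeric β-globin/immunoglobulin intron follows, an element generally included to improve mRNA processing and expression. A T7 promoter sits just upstream of the open reading frame, which would allow in vitro or phage polymerase-driven transcription. The fusion cassette ends at an SV40 polyadenylation signal.

In bacteria the plasmid replicates from a p15A origin, in line with its listing as low copy, and is selected with kanamycin. The resistance gene is neo (nptII), placed behind tandem SV40 early and bacterial EM7 promoters and followed by a synthetic poly(A) signal. This arrangement lets the same gene be expressed in E. coli and, in principle, in mammalian cells, where neo confers resistance to aminoglycosides such as G418. The backbone name mentions "Hygro", but the annotated sequence shows no hygromycin resistance gene, only neo. Several other annotations are short fragments, including the M13 ori, bom, IS1, cer, RSF ori, SET1 and T7 terminator hits. These are probably backbone remnants or chance matches rather than functional parts.

The record does not state an intended application. A luminescent BCL2 fusion of this kind is typically used as a donor or reporter in NanoLuc-based assays, such as bioluminescence resonance energy transfer measurements of ligand engagement or protein interactions in live cells.
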