Features (pLannotate 1.2.2; 23 found; start..end, strand, type, name):
    140..517     +  enhancer       CMV enhancer: human cytomegalovirus immediate early enhancer
    519..718     +  promoter       CMV promoter: human cytomegalovirus (CMV) immediate early promoter
    857..989     +  intron         chimeric intron: chimera between introns from human β-globin and immunoglobulin heavy chain genes
   1033..1051    +  promoter       T7 promoter: promoter for bacteriophage T7 RNA polymerase
   1065..1781    +  CDS            BCL2: BCL2_HUMAN - Experimental evidence at protein level: Swiss-Prot protein existence level 1. Suppresses apoptosis in a variety of cell systems including factor-dependent lymphohematopoietic and neural cells. Regulates cell death by controlling the mitochondrial membrane permeability. Appears to function in a feedback loop system with caspases. Inhibits caspase activity either by preventing the release of cytochrome c from the mitochondria and/or by binding to the apoptosis-activating factor (APAF-1). May attenuate inflammation by impairing NLRP1-inflammasome activation, hence CASP1 activation an
   1803..2315    +  CDS            Nluc: NanoLuc® luciferase human codon-optimized
   2324..2353    +  misc_feature   MCS (fragment): pUC18/19 multiple cloning site
   2360..2409    +  CDS            SET1 (fragment): solubility-enhancement tag derived from T7 phage gene 10B
   2417..2436    +  terminator     T7 terminator (fragment): transcription terminator for bacteriophage T7 RNA polymerase
   2458..2579    -  polyA_signal   SV40 poly(A) signal: SV40 polyadenylation signal
   2602..2670    -  CDS            large T antigen (fragment): large T antigen from SV40 (simian virus 40)
   2675..2707    +  rep_origin     M13 ori (fragment): M13 bacteriophage origin of replication; arrow indicates direction of (+) strand synthesis
   2708..2759    -  misc_feature   bom (fragment): basis of mobility region from pBR322
   2824..3181    +  promoter       SV40 promoter: SV40 enhancer and early promoter
   3196..3243    +  promoter       EM7 promoter: synthetic bacterial promoter&nbsp
   3275..4066    +  CDS            neo: KKA2_KLEPN - Also known as kan, nptII. Experimental evidence at protein level: Swiss-Prot protein existence level 1. Resistance to kanamycin, neomycin, paromomycin, ribostamycin, butirosin and gentamicin B. From Klebsiella pneumoniae.
   4133..4181    +  polyA_signal   poly(A) signal: synthetic polyadenylation signal
   4210..4226    -  promoter       tet promoter (fragment): E. coli promoter for tetracycline efflux protein gene
   4338..4883    +  rep_origin     p15A ori: Plasmids containing the medium-copy-number p15A origin of replication can be propagated in E. coli cells that contain a second plasmid with the ColE1 origin.
   4971..5026    +  rep_origin     RSF ori (fragment): Plasmids containing the RSF 1030 origin of replication can be propagated in E. coli cells that contain additional plasmids with compatible origins.
   5125..5151    -  misc_feature   bom (fragment): basis of mobility region from pBR322
   5145..5192    -  mobile_element IS1 (fragment): prokaryotic transposable element IS1
   5200..5271    +  misc_feature   cer region (fragment): ColE1-derived recombination site that helps to maintain plasmids as monomers
>Addgene plasmid #238867 | BCL2-NanoLuc Fusion Vector | addgene full sequence | sequence record 479838 | Addgene NGS Result
TCAATATTGGCCATTAGCCATATTATTCATTGGTTATATAGCATAAATCAATATTGGCTATTGGCCATTG
CATACGTTGTATCTATATCATAATATGTACATTTATATTGGCTCATGTCCAATATGACCGCCATGTTGGC
ATTGATTATTGACTAGTTATTAATAGTAATCAATTACGGGGTCATTAGTTCATAGCCCATATATGGAGTT
CCGCGTTACATAACTTACGGTAAATGGCCCGCCTGGCTGACCGCCCAACGACCCCCGCCCATTGACGTCA
ATAATGACGTATGTTCCCATAGTAACGCCAATAGGGACTTTCCATTGACGTCAATGGGTGGAGTATTTAC
GGTAAACTGCCCACTTGGCAGTACATCAAGTGTATCATATGCCAAGTCCGCCCCCTATTGACGTCAATGA
CGGTAAATGGCCCGCCTGGCATTATGCCCAGTACATGACCTTACGGGACTTTCCTACTTGGCAGTACATC
TACGTATTAGTCATCGCTATTACCATGGTGATGCGGTTTTGGCAGTACACCAATGGGCGTGGATAGCGGT
TTGACTCACGGGGATTTCCAAGTCTCCACCCCATTGACGTCAATGGGAGTTTGTTTTGGCACCAAAATCA
ACGGGACTTTCCAAAATGTCGTAATAACCCCGCCCCGTTGACGCAAATGGGCGGTAGGCGTGTACGGTGG
GAGGTCTATATAAGCAGAGCTGGTTTAGTGAACCGTCAGATCACTAGAAGCTTTATTGCGGTAGTTTATC
ACAGTTAAATTGCTAACGCAGTCAGTGCTTCTGACACAACAGTCTCGAACTTAAGCTGCAGAAGTTGGTC
GTGAGGCACTGGGCAGGTAAGTATCAAGGTTACAAGACAGGTTTAAGGAGACCAATAGAAACTGGGCTTG
TCGAGACAGAGAAGACTCTTGCGTTTCTGATAGGCACCTATTGGTCTTACTGACATCCACTTTGCCTTTC
TCTCCACAGGTGTCCACTCCCAGTTCAATTACAGCTCTTAAGGCTAGAGTATTAATACGACTCACTATAG
GGCTAGCGATCGCCATGGCGCACGCTGGGAGAACAGGGTACGATAACCGGGAGATAGTGATGAAGTACAT
CCATTATAAGCTGTCGCAGAGGGGCTACGAGTGGGATGCGGGAGATGTGGGCGCCGCGCCCCCGGGGGCC
GCCCCCGCACCGGGCATCTTCTCCTCCCAGCCCGGGCACACGCCCCATCCAGCCGCATCCCGGGACCCGG
TCGCCAGGACCTCGCCGCTGCAGACCCCGGCTGCCCCCGGCGCCGCCGCGGGGCCTGCGCTCAGCCCGGT
GCCACCTGTGGTCCACCTGACCCTCCGCCAGGCCGGCGACGACTTCTCCCGCCGCTACCGCCGCGACTTC
GCCGAGATGTCCAGCCAGCTGCACCTGACGCCCTTCACCGCGCGGGGACGCTTTGCCACGGTGGTGGAGG
AGCTCTTCAGGGACGGGGTGAACTGGGGGAGGATTGTGGCCTTCTTTGAGTTCGGTGGGGTCATGTGTGT
GGAGAGCGTCAACCGGGAGATGTCGCCCCTGGTGGACAACATCGCCCTGTGGATGACTGAGTACCTGAAC
CGGCACCTGCACACCTGGATCCAGGATAACGGAGGCTGGGATGCCTTTGTGGAACTGTACGGCCCCAGCA
TGCGGCCTCTGTTTGATTTCTCCTGGCTGTCTCTGAAGACTCTGCTCAGTTTGGCCCTGGTGGGAGCTTG
CATCACCCTGGGTGCCTATCTGGGCCACAAGGTTTCTCTCGGCTCGAGCGGCGTCTTCACACTCGAAGAT
TTCGTTGGGGACTGGCGACAGACAGCCGGCTACAACCTGGACCAAGTCCTTGAACAGGGAGGTGTGTCCA
GTTTGTTTCAGAATCTCGGGGTGTCCGTAACTCCGATCCAAAGGATTGTCCTGAGCGGTGAAAATGGGCT
GAAGATCGACATCCATGTCATCATCCCGTATGAAGGTCTGAGCGGCGACCAAATGGGCCAGATCGAAAAA
ATTTTTAAGGTGGTGTACCCTGTGGATGATCATCACTTTAAGGTGATCCTGCACTATGGCACACTGGTAA
TCGACGGGGTTACGCCGAACATGATCGACTATTTCGGACGGCCGTATGAAGGCATCGCCGTGTTCGACGG
CAAAAAGATCACTGTAACAGGGACCCTGTGGAACGGCAACAAAATTATCGACGAGCGCCTGATCAACCCC
GACGGCTCCCTGCTGTTCCGAGTAACCATCAACGGAGTGACCGGCTGGCGGCTGTGCGAACGCATTCTGG
CGTAAGGCCGCGACTCTAGAGTCGACCTGCAGGCATGCAAGCTGATCCGGCTGCTAACAAAGCCCGAAAG
GAAGCTGAGTTGGCTGCTGCCACCGCTGAGCAATAACTAGCATAACCCCTTGGGGCGGCCGCTTCGAGCA
GACATGATAAGATACATTGATGAGTTTGGACAAACCACAACTAGAATGCAGTGAAAAAAATGCTTTATTT
GTGAAATTTGTGATGCTATTGCTTTATTTGTAACCATTATAAGCTGCAATAAACAAGTTAACAACAACAA
TTGCATTCATTTTATGTTTCAGGTTCAGGGGGAGATGTGGGAGGTTTTTTTAAGCAAGTAAAACCTCTAC
AAATGTGGTAAAATCGAATTTTAACAAAATATTAACGCTTACAATTTCCTGATGCGGTATTTTCTCCTTA
CGCATCTGTGCGGTATTTCACACCGCATACGCGGATCTGCGCAGCACCATGGCCTGAAATAACCTCTGAA
AGAGGAACTTGGTTAGGTACCTTCTGAGGCGGAAAGAACCAGCTGTGGAATGTGTGTCAGTTAGGGTGTG
GAAAGTCCCCAGGCTCCCCAGCAGGCAGAAGTATGCAAAGCATGCATCTCAATTAGTCAGCAACCAGGTG
TGGAAAGTCCCCAGGCTCCCCAGCAGGCAGAAGTATGCAAAGCATGCATCTCAATTAGTCAGCAACCATA
GTCCCGCCCCTAACTCCGCCCATCCCGCCCCTAACTCCGCCCAGTTCCGCCCATTCTCCGCCCCATGGCT
GACTAATTTTTTTTATTTATGCAGAGGCCGAGGCCGCCTCGGCCTCTGAGCTATTCCAGAAGTAGTGAGG
AGGCTTTTTTGGAGGCCTAGGCTTTTGCAAAAAGCTTAATTAACTGTTGACAATTAATCATCGGCATAGT
ATATCGGCATAGTATAATACGACAAGGTGAGGAACTAAACCCAGGAGGCAGATCATGATTGAACAAGATG
GATTGCACGCAGGTTCTCCGGCCGCTTGGGTGGAGAGGCTATTCGGCTATGACTGGGCACAACAGACAAT
CGGCTGCTCTGATGCCGCCGTGTTCCGGCTGTCAGCGCAGGGGCGCCCGGTTCTTTTTGTCAAGACCGAC
CTGTCCGGTGCCCTGAATGAACTGCAGGACGAGGCAGCGCGGCTATCGTGGCTGGCCACGACGGGCGTTC
CTTGCGCAGCTGTGCTCGACGTTGTCACTGAAGCGGGAAGGGACTGGCTGCTATTGGGCGAAGTGCCGGG
GCAGGATCTCCTGTCATCTCACCTTGCTCCTGCCGAGAAAGTATCCATCATGGCTGATGCAATGCGGCGG
CTGCATACGCTTGATCCGGCTACCTGCCCATTCGACCACCAAGCGAAACATCGCATCGAGCGAGCACGTA
CTCGGATGGAAGCCGGTCTTGTCGATCAGGATGATCTGGACGAAGAGCATCAGGGGCTCGCGCCAGCCGA
ACTGTTCGCCAGGCTCAAGGCGCGCATGCCCGACGGCGAGGATCTCGTCGTGACCCATGGCGATGCCTGC
TTGCCGAATATCATGGTGGAAAATGGCCGCTTTTCTGGATTCATCGACTGTGGCCGGCTGGGTGTGGCGG
ACCGCTATCAGGACATAGCGTTGGCTACCCGTGATATTGCTGAAGAGCTTGGCGGCGAATGGGCTGACCG
CTTCCTCGTGCTTTACGGTATCGCCGCTCCCGATTCGCAGCGCATCGCCTTCTATCGCCTTCTTGACGAG
TTCTTCTGAGCGGGACTCTGGGGTTCGAAATGACCGACCAAGCGACGCCCAACCTGCCATCACGATGGCC
GCAATAAAATATCTTTATTTTCATTACATCTGTGTGTTGGTTTTTTGTGTGAATCGATAGCGATAAGGAT
CCGCTCATGCGATGATAAGCTGTCAAACATGAGAATTACAACTTATATCGTATGGGGCTGACTTCAGGTG
CTACATTTGAAGAGATAAATTGCACTGAAATCTAGAAATATTTTATCTGATTAATAAGATGATCTTCTTG
AGATCGTTTTGGTCTGCGCGTAATCTCTTGCTCTGAAAACGAAAAAACCGCCTTGCAGGGCGGTTTTTCG
AAGGTTCTCTGAGCTACCAACTCTTTGAACCGAGGTAACTGGCTTGGAGGAGCGCAGTCACCAAAACTTG
TCCTTTCAGTTTAGCCTTAACCGGCGCATGACTTCAAGACTAACTCCTCTAAATCAATTACCAGTGGCTG
CTGCCAGTGGTGCTTTTGCATGTCTTTCCGGGTTGGACTCAAGACGATAGTTACCGGATAAGGCGCAGCG
GTCGGACTGAACGGGGGGTTCGTGCATACAGTCCAGCTTGGAGCGAACTGCCTACCCGGAACTGAGTGTC
AGGCGTGGAATGAGACAAACGCGGCCATAACAGCGGAATGACACCGGTAAACCGAAAGGCAGGAACAGGA
GAGCGCACGAGGGAGCCGCCAGGGGGAAACGCCTGGTATCTTTATAGTCCTGTCGGGTTTCGCCACCACT
GATTTGAGCGTCAGATTTCGTGATGCTTGTCAGGGGGGCGGAGCCTATGGAAAAACGGCTTTGCCGCGGC
CCTCTCACTTCCCTGTTAAGTATCTTCCTGGCATCTTCCAGGAAATCTCCGCCCCGTTCGTAAGCCATTT
CCGCTCGCCGCAGTCGAACGACCGAGCGTAGCGAGTCAGTGAGCGAGGAAGCGGAATATATCCTGTATCA
CATATTCTGCTGACGCACCGGTGCAGCCTTTTTTCTCCTGCCACATGAAGCACTTCACTGACACCCTCAT
CAGTGCCAACATAGTAAGCCAGTATACACTCCGCTAGCGCTGATGTCCGGCGGTGCTTTTGCCGTTACGC
ACCACCCCGTCATGAGATTACGCGTTTTAGCGGTGCGTACAATTAAGGGATTATGGTAAATCCACTTACT
GTCTGCCCTCGTAGCCATCGAGATAAACCGCAGTACTCCGGCCACGATGCGTCCGGCGTAGAGGATCGAG
ATCT
